>Addgene plasmid #18527 | T4 Lysozyme S117A N132I WT* (says 119) | addgene partial sequence | sequence record 24313 | 3primeUP
TACGGAAAAGCCCGCTCATTAGGCGGGCTCAGATCTGCTCATGTTTGACAGCTTATCATCGATAAGCTTC
GGCAATAAATTCTTGATATGTTTTCATATGTTTCCTTTAAATATTTTAATTAGTAATTGTCTATTCAAGT
AATTGTGAATATACTATCACAATTCCAAGAGAAAGTAAACAGCTTTATAGATTTTTATACGCGTCCCAAG
TGCCAGTTCTAAACGTTGTAATGACTCGTTTTGCGCGATTAGGTGTTTGATTATACCATCTACTTTTAGC
TAAGATAACTGCTGCTTCATCCCAGCGTTTTTGTTGAAGCATACGTAAAGCGTTAGTAAATCCTGCCACA
CCGGTTTCTCCCATTTGGAAAACCATATTAATCAATGCAGCGCGACGAACCGCATCAAGAGAATCATAAA
CCGGTTTTAATTTAGCATTTCTCAGAATTCCGCGAACAGCAGCATCAACATCCTGATTAAAGAGTTTTTC
AGCCTCATCTTTTGTAATTACACCATTAGTATTACGCCCAATAGCTTTATCTAATTCAGATTTAGCAGCA
TTAAGTGATGGACTTTTTGTAAGCAAATGACCGATGCCAATAGTGTAATAGCCTTCTGTGTCTTTATAGA
TTTTAAGTCTAAGACCTTCATCTATACGTAACATTTCAAATATATTCATAATACCTCCTAAGCATCGATG
GATCCTGTTTCCTGTGTGAAATTGTTATCCGCTCACAATTCCACACATTATACGAGCCGATGATTAATGT
CACAGGGGGATGGGAGTAAGCTGATCTGTTCCTGGTGAATTGTATCGCTCNNATCCCNCATANCGAGCGA
GATAATGC
