[The description below was written by a language model from this plasmid's Addgene catalogue record.]
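Description:
T4 Lysozyme S117A N132I WT* (says 119) is a bacterial expression plasmid built on the pHS1403 backbone (about 5 kb without insert) that carries a mutant version of the bacteriophage T4 lysozyme gene (gene e). It is maintained as a high-copy plasmid in E. coli under ampicillin selection. The record gives no feature table and does not state the promoter that drives expression, the origin of replication, or any fusion tags, so these details cannot be described here.

The insert is roughly 600 bp and was cloned as a BamHI–HindIII fragment, with both sites retained. According to the depositor's comments, the BamHI site lies 27 bp from the start codon and the HindIII site 115 bp beyond the stop codon, so the fragment includes short flanking untranslated regions around the coding sequence. The encoded protein carries two point substitutions, S117A and N132I, in the background designated "WT*". In the T4 lysozyme literature this term generally denotes the cysteine-free pseudo-wild-type protein used as a reference for mutagenesis, although the record itself does not define it. The parenthetical "says 119" in the name appears to be a labelling note from the depositor, and its meaning is not explained. Anyone relying on the exact residue positions should therefore confirm them by sequencing.

The record does not state a specific purpose. A construct of this type is suited to producing a defined lysozyme variant in bacteria for purification and for studying how individual amino-acid replacements affect protein stability, folding and structure.
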