Addgene plasmid #18527: T4 Lysozyme S117A N132I WT* (says 119)
Depositing lab: Brian Matthews. Depositing organization: University of Oregon.
Backbone
  Vector backbone: pHS1403
  Backbone size w/o insert (bp): 5000
  Vector type: Bacterial Expression
Growth in bacteria
  Bacterial resistance: Ampicillin, 100 μg/mL
  Growth temperature: 37°C
  Growth strain: DH5alpha
  Copy number: High Copy
Gene/Insert
  Gene/Insert name: T4 Lysozyme
  Species: Bacteriophage T4
  Insert size (bp): 600
  Mutation: S117A N132I WT* (says 119)
  GenBank ID: NP_049736
  Entrez Gene: e (a.k.a. T4p123)
  Cloning method: Restriction Enzyme; 5′ cloning site BamHI (not destroyed); 3′ cloning site HindIII (not destroyed)
  Sequencing primers: 5′ na; 3′ GGCGTATCACGAGGCCC
Terms and licenses: Academic/Nonprofit Terms; Industry Terms: Not Available to Industry
Depositor comments: The BamHI site is 27 bp from the ATG and the HindIII site is 115 bp from the stop.
How to cite: T4 Lysozyme S117A N132I WT* (says 119) was a gift from Brian Matthews (Addgene plasmid # 18527 ; http://n2t.net/addgene:18527 ; RRID:Addgene_18527)
